Addgene plasmid #54794: LSSmKate1-C1
Purpose: (Empty Backbone) Localization: C1 Cloning Vector, Excitation: 463, Emission: 624
Depositing lab: Michael Davidson & Vladislav Verkhusha. Depositing organization: Florida State University, Tallahassee. Publication: Monomeric red fluorescent proteins with a large Stokes shift. Piatkevich KD, Hulit J, Subach OM, Wu B, Abdulla A, Segall JE, Verkhusha VV. Proc Natl Acad Sci U S A. 2010 Mar 23;107(12):5369-74. Epub 2010 Mar 8. 10.1073/pnas.0914365107 PubMed 20212155.
Backbone
  Vector backbone: LSSmKate1-C1
  Backbone size (bp): 4750
  Vector type: Mammalian Expression
  Selectable markers: Neomycin (select with G418)
  Tag / fusion protein: LSSmKate1 (N terminal on backbone)
Growth in bacteria
  Bacterial resistance: Kanamycin, 50 μg/mL
  Growth temperature: 37°C
  Growth strain: DH5alpha
  Copy number: High Copy
Gene/Insert
  Gene/Insert name: None
  Tag / fusion protein: LSSmKate1 (N terminal on backbone)
Resource information
  A portion of this plasmid was derived from a plasmid made by: V.V. Verkhusha, PMID 20212155
Terms and licenses: Academic/Nonprofit Terms; Industry Terms
Depositor comments: . Excitation = 463; Emission = 624
How to cite: LSSmKate1-C1 was a gift from Michael Davidson & Vladislav Verkhusha (Addgene plasmid # 54794 ; http://n2t.net/addgene:54794 ; RRID:Addgene_54794)
