[The description below was written by a language model from this plasmid's Addgene catalogue record.]
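Description:
LSSmKate1-C1 is an empty mammalian expression backbone of about 4.75 kb, designed for making fusions to the red fluorescent protein LSSmKate1. It carries no insert. The fluorescent protein coding sequence is part of the backbone, and the "C1" designation indicates that a gene of interest is cloned downstream of it. The resulting fusion therefore carries LSSmKate1 at its N terminus. The plasmid is maintained at high copy in standard E. coli cloning strains under kanamycin selection. A neomycin resistance marker allows G418 selection of transfected mammalian cells, which makes stable line generation possible as well as transient expression.

LSSmKate1 is a monomeric red fluorescent protein with a large Stokes shift. The record lists excitation at 463 nm and emission at 624 nm, so it is excited by blue light yet emits in the red. This wide separation is useful for multicolour imaging. The protein can be excited with the same wavelength as green or cyan-range fluorophores and still be distinguished by its emission, and it can be separated from conventional red proteins by its excitation. Because it is monomeric, it is suited to tagging proteins for localisation studies without inducing oligomerisation artefacts.

No feature table is supplied, and the record does not state the promoter driving expression, the polyadenylation signal, the origins of replication or the composition of the multiple cloning site. These details should be confirmed from the full sequence before a cloning strategy is designed, as should the reading frame across the cloning site. Without an insert, the vector can also serve as a control expressing the unfused fluorescent protein.
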