>Addgene plasmid #54794 | LSSmKate1-C1 | depositor partial sequence | sequence record 85192 | insert sequence 1
GCCGTTGGTTAGTGGACGTCAGATCCGCTAGCGCTACCGGTCGCCACCATGAGCGAGCTGATTAAGGAGA
ACATGCACATGAAGCTGTACATGGAAGGCACCGTGAACAACCACCACTTCAAGTGCACATCCGAGGGCGA
AGGCAAGCCCTACGAGGGCACCCAGACCATGAGAATCAAGGTGGTCGAGGGCGGCCCTCTACCCTTCGCC
TTCGACATCTTGGCTACCAGCTTCATGTACGGCAGCTACACCTTCATCAACCACACCCAGGGCATCCCCG
ACTTCTTTAAGCAGTCCTTCCCTGAGGGCTTCACATGGGAGAGAGTCACCACATACGAAGACGGGGGCGT
GCTGACCGCTACCCAGGACACCAGCCTCCAGGACGGTTGCCTCATCTACAACGTCAAGATCAGAGGGGTG
AACTTCACATCCAACGGCCCTGTGATGCAGAAGAAAACACTCGGCTGGGAGGCCGGGACCGAGATGCTGT
ACCCCGCTGACGGCGGCCTGGAAGGCAGAAGCGACGAGGCCCTGAAGCTCGTGGGCGGGGGCCACCTGAT
CTGCAACTTGAAGAGCACATACAGATCCAAGAAACCCGCTAAGAATCTCAAGGTGCCCGGCGTCTACTAT
GTGGACCGAAGACTGGAAAGAATCAAGGAGGCCGACAAAGAGACCTACGTCGAGCAGCACGAGGTGGCTG
TGGCCAGATACTGCGACCTCTCTAGCAAACTGGGGCACAAGCTTAATTCCGGACTCAGATCTCGAGCTCA
AGCTTCGAATTCTGCAGTCGACGGTACCGCGGGCCCGGGATCCACCGGATCTAGATAACTGATCATAATC
AGCCATACCACATTTGTAGAGGTTTTACTTGCTTTAAAAAACCTCCCACACCTCCCCCTGAACCTGAAAC
ATAAAATGAATGCAATTGTTGTTGTTAACTTGTTTATTGCAGCTTATAATGGTTACAAATAAAGCAATAG
CATCACAATTTCACAAATAAAGCATTTTTTTCACTGCATTCTAGTTGTGGTTTGTCCAAACTCATCATGT
ATCTTACGCGTAAATGTAGCGTTATATTTTGTTAAATTCGCGTAAATTTTTGTAAATCAGCTCATTTTTA
CATAGCGAATCGCAAATCCCTATATCAAAGAATAGACGAGAATAGTGAATGTGTTCAGGTTGTAAGAGTC
CATATTAGACCGTGAACTCCAAGTCAGCAACGCTTATCAGGCATGGCATACGTACATACCGTAATCAGGT
TTTTTGGGGTTCAG
