>Addgene plasmid #54794 | LSSmKate1-C1 | depositor partial sequence | sequence record 85193 | insert sequence 2
CCCCCGCGCCTATATGTGGACGTCACATATATGACGTATGGTTCCATATGTAAGCCAATCGGGACTCCAT
GACGTCAATGGGTGGAAGTATTGACGGTAACTGGCCATGCAGTATCACAAGTGTTATTCATATGCAGTAC
GCCCCCTATTGACGTCAATGACGGTAAATGCCCGCCTGCATTATGCCAGTACATGACTTATGGGACTTTC
TACTGGCAGTACATCTACGTATTAGTCATCGCTATACCATGGTGATGCGGTTTGGCAGTACATCAATGGG
CGTGGATAGCGGTTGACTCACGGGGATTTCCAAGTCTCCACCCCATTGACGTCAATGGGAGTTTGTTTGG
CACCAAAATCAACGGGACTTTCCAAAATGTCGTAACAACTCCGCCCCATTGACGCAAATGGGCGGTAGGC
GTGTACGGTGGGAGGTCTATATAAGCAGAGCTGGTTTAGTGAACCGTCAGATCCGCTAGCGCTACCGGTC
GCCACCATGAGCGAGCTGATTAAGGAGAACATGCACATGAAGCTGTACATGGAAGGCACCGTGAACAACC
ACCACTTCAAGTGCACATCCGAGGGCGAAGGCAAGCCCTACGAGGGCACCCAGACCATGAGAATCAAGGT
GGTCGAGGGCGGCCCTCTACCCTTCGCCTTCGACATCTTGGCTACCAGCTTCATGTACGGCAGCTACACC
TTCATCAACCACACCCAGGGCATCCCCGACTTCTTTAAGCAGTCCTTCCCTGAGGGCTTCACATGGGAGA
GAGTCACCACATACGAAGACGGGGGCGTGCTGACCGCTACCCAGGACACCAGCCTCCAGGACGGTTGCCT
CATCTACAACGTCAAGATCAGAGGGGTGAACTTCACATCCAACGGCCCTGTGATGCAGAAGAAAACACTC
GGCTGGGAGGCCGGGACCGAGATGCTGTACCCCGCTGACGGCGGCCTGGAAGGCAGAAGCGACGAGGCCC
TGAAGCTCGTGGGCGGGGGCCACCTGATCTGCAACTTGAAGAGCACATACAGATCCAAGAAACCCGCTAA
GAATCTCAAGGTGCCCGGCGTCTACTATGTGGACCGAAGACTGGAAAGAATCAAGGAGGCCGACAAAGAG
ACCTACGTCGAGCAGCACGAGGTGGCTGTGGCCAGATACTGCGACCTCTCTAGCAAACTGGGGCACAAGC
TTAATTCCGGACTCAGATCTCGAGCTCAAGCTTCGAATTCTGCAGTCGACGGTACCGCGGGCCCGGGATC
CACCGGATCTAGATAACTGATCATAATCAGCCATACCACATGTAGAAGATGCC
