>Addgene plasmid #54794 | LSSmKate1-C1 | addgene partial sequence | sequence record 90929 | CMV-F 5'-CGCAAATGGGCGGTAGGCGTG-3'
GTGAACCGTCAGATCCGCTAGCGCTACCGGTCGCCACCATGAGCGAGCTGATTAAGGAGAACATGCACAT
GAAGCTGTACATGGAAGGCACCGTGAACAACCACCACTTCAAGTGCACATCCGAGGGCGAAGGCAAGCCC
TACGAGGGCACCCAGACCATGAGAATCAAGGTGGTCGAGGGCGGCCCTCTACCCTTCGCCTTCGACATCT
TGGCTACCAGCTTCATGTACGGCAGCTACACCTTCATCAACCACACCCAGGGCATCCCCGACTTCTTTAA
GCAGTCCTTCCCTGAGGGCTTCACATGGGAGAGAGTCACCACATACGAAGACGGGGGCGTGCTGACCGCT
ACCCAGGACACCAGCCTCCAGGACGGTTGCCTCATCTACAACGTCAAGATCAGAGGGGTGAACTTCACAT
CCAACGGCCCTGTGATGCAGAAGAAAACACTCGGCTGGGAGGCCGGGACCGAGATGCTGTACCCCGCTGA
CGGCGGCCTGGAAGGCAGAAGCGACGAGGCCCTGAAGCTCGTGGGCGGGGGCCACCTGATCTGCAACTTG
AAGAGCACATACAGATCCAAGAAACCCGCTAAGAATCTCAAGGTGCCCGGCGTCTACTATGTGGACCGAA
GACTGGAAAGAATCAAGGAGGCCGACAAAGAGACCTACGTCGAGCAGCACGAGGTGGCTGTGGCCAGATA
CTGCGACCTCTCTAGCAAACTGGGGCACAAGCTTAATTCCGGACTCAGATCTCGAGCTCAAGCTTCGAAT
TCTGCAGTCGACGGTACCGCG
